>Addgene plasmid #128746 | pcDNA3.1-mCherry-CyrCR1.mutant | depositor full sequence | sequence record 246854 | pcDNA3.1-mCherry-CyrCR1.mutant sequence 6651 bps
GACGGATCGGGAGATCTCCCGATCCCCTATGGTGCACTCTCAGTACAATCTGCTCTGATGCCGCATAGTT
AAGCCAGTATCTGCTCCCTGCTTGTGTGTTGGAGGTCGCTGAGTAGTGCGCGAGCAAAATTTAAGCTACA
ACAAGGCAAGGCTTGACCGACAATTGCATGAAGAATCTGCTTAGGGTTAGGCGTTTTGCGCTGCTTCGCG
ATGTACGGGCCAGATATACGCGTTGACATTGATTATTGACTAGTTATTAATAGTAATCAATTACGGGGTC
ATTAGTTCATAGCCCATATATGGAGTTCCGCGTTACATAACTTACGGTAAATGGCCCGCCTGGCTGACCG
CCCAACGACCCCCGCCCATTGACGTCAATAATGACGTATGTTCCCATAGTAACGCCAATAGGGACTTTCC
ATTGACGTCAATGGGTGGAGTATTTACGGTAAACTGCCCACTTGGCAGTACATCAAGTGTATCATATGCC
AAGTACGCCCCCTATTGACGTCAATGACGGTAAATGGCCCGCCTGGCATTATGCCCAGTACATGACCTTA
TGGGACTTTCCTACTTGGCAGTACATCTACGTATTAGTCATCGCTATTACCATGGTGATGCGGTTTTGGC
AGTACATCAATGGGCGTGGATAGCGGTTTGACTCACGGGGATTTCCAAGTCTCCACCCCATTGACGTCAA
TGGGAGTTTGTTTTGGCACCAAAATCAACGGGACTTTCCAAAATGTCGTAACAACTCCGCCCCATTGACG
CAAATGGGCGGTAGGCGTGTACGGTGGGAGGTCTATATAAGCAGAGCTCTCTGGCTAACTAGAGAACCCA
CTGCTTACTGGCTTATCGAAATTAATACGACTCACTATAGGGAGACCCAAGCTGGCTAGCGTTTAAACTT
AAGCTTGGTACCGAGCTCGGATCCACTAGTCCAGTGTGGTGGAATTCGCCACCATGGTGAGCAAGGGCGA
GGAGGATAACATGGCCATCATCAAGGAGTTCATGCGCTTCAAGGTGCACATGGAGGGCTCCGTGAACGGC
CACGAGTTCGAGATCGAGGGCGAGGGCGAGGGCCGCCCCTACGAGGGCACCCAGACCGCCAAGCTGAAGG
TGACCAAGGGTGGCCCCCTGCCCTTCGCCTGGGACATCCTGTCCCCTCAGTTCATGTACGGCTCCAAGGC
CTACGTGAAGCACCCCGCCGACATCCCCGACTACTTGAAGCTGTCCTTCCCCGAGGGCTTCAAGTGGGAG
CGCGTGATGAACTTCGAGGACGGCGGCGTGGTGACCGTGACCCAGGACTCCTCCCTGCAGGACGGCGAGT
TCATCTACAAGGTGAAGCTGCGCGGCACCAACTTCCCCTCCGACGGCCCCGTAATGCAGAAGAAGACCAT
GGGCTGGGAGGCCTCCTCCGAGCGGATGTACCCCGAGGACGGCGCCCTGAAGGGCGAGATCAAGCAGAGG
CTGAAGCTGAAGGACGGCGGCCACTACGACGCTGAGGTCAAGACCACCTACAAGGCCAAGAAGCCCGTGC
AGCTGCCCGGCGCCTACAACGTCAACATCAAGTTGGACATCACCTCCCACAACGAGGACTACACCATCGT
GGAACAGTACGAACGCGCCGAGGGCCGCCACTCCACCGGCGGCATGGACGAGCTGTACAAGTGAGCGGCC
GCGTTAAAACCGGGATATGTGCAATAGAAATATATATATATATATGTATATTTTAATACTTGTGGACAAA
TGTTACAAGTTGTTTAAGAACAACATAATGACCAATGTGATGCATTTTGAGATGTGTATAGTTTTGTAAG
CATTAGTGCTTGGTAGCATATTGTAGTGCCATGTTAGGGGTTAGTGCATGAGTCTAGTGTCTAGAGGGCC
GGGTAAGCTCGCTTTCTTGCTGTCCAATTTCTATTAAAGGTTCCTTTGTTCCCTAAGTCCAACTACTAAA
CTGGGGATTCCTGGGCCCTGAAGAAGGGCCCCTCGACTAAGTCCAACTACTAAACTGGGCCCTGAAGAAG
GGCCCATATAGGGCCCTGAAGAAGGGCCCTATCGAGGATATTATCTCGACTAAGTCCAACTACTAAACTG
GGCCCTGAAGAAGGGCCCATATAGGGCCCTGAAGAAGGGCCCTATCGAGGATATTATCTCGAGGATATTA
TGAAGGGCCTTGAGCATCTGGATTCTATTCTATAGTGTCACCTGCTAGAGGGCCCGTTTAAACCCGCTGA
TCAGCCTCGACTGTGCCTTCTAGTTGCCAGCCATCTGTTGTTTGCCCCTCCCCCGTGCCTTCCTTGACCC
TGGAAGGTGCCACTCCCACTGTCCTTTCCTAATAAAATGAGGAAATTGCATCGCATTGTCTGAGTAGGTG
TCATTCTATTCTGGGGGGTGGGGTGGGGCAGGACAGCAAGGGGGAGGATTGGGAAGACAATAGCAGGCAT
GCTGGGGATGCGGTGGGCTCTATGGCTTCTGAGGCGGAAAGAACCAGCTGGGGCTCTAGGGGGTATCCCC
[124 nt withheld, positions 2521-2644]
C
[91 nt withheld, positions 2646-2736]
A
[49 nt withheld, positions 2738-2786]
CCTTTGACGTTGGAGTCCACGTTCTTT
[37 nt withheld, positions 2814-2850]
ACCCTATCTCGGTCTATTCTTTTGATTTATAAGGGATTTTGCCGATTTCGGCCTATTGGTTAAAAAATGA
GCTGATTTAACAAAAATTTAACGCGAATTAATTCTGTGGAATGTGTGTCAGTTAGGGTGTGGAAAGTCCC
CAGGCTCCCCAGCAGGCAGAAGTATGCAAAGCATGCATCTCAATTAGTCAGCAACCAGGTGTGGAAAGTC
CCCAGGCTCCCCAGCAGGCAGAAGTATGCAAAGCATGCATCTCAATTAGTCAGCAACCATAGTCCCGCCC
CTAACTCCGCCCATCCCGCCCCTAACTCCGCCCAGTTCCGCCCATTCTCCGCCCCATGGCTGACTAATTT
TTTTTATTTATGCAGAGGCCGAGGCCGCCTCTGCCTCTGAGCTATTCCAGAAGTAGTGAGGAGGCTTTTT
TGGAGGCCTAGGCTTTTGCAAAAAGCTCCCGGGAGCTTGTATATCCATTTTCGGATCTGATCAAGAGACA
GGATGAGGATCGTTTCGCATGATTGAACAAGATGGATTGCACGCAGGTTCTCCGGCCGCTTGGGTGGAGA
GGCTATTCGGCTATGACTGGGCACAACAGACAATCGGCTGCTCTGATGCCGCCGTGTTCCGGCTGTCAGC
GCAGGGGCGCCCGGTTCTTTTTGTCAAGACCGACCTGTCCGGTGCCCTGAATGAACTGCAGGACGAGGCA
GCGCGGCTATCGTGGCTGGCCACGACGGGCGTTCCTTGCGCAGCTGTGCTCGACGTTGTCACTGAAGCGG
GAAGGGACTGGCTGCTATTGGGCGAAGTGCCGGGGCAGGATCTCCTGTCATCTCACCTTGCTCCTGCCGA
GAAAGTATCCATCATGGCTGATGCAATGCGGCGGCTGCATACGCTTGATCCGGCTACCTGCCCATTCGAC
CACCAAGCGAAACATCGCATCGAGCGAGCACGTACTCGGATGGAAGCCGGTCTTGTCGATCAGGATGATC
TGGACGAAGAGCATCAGGGGCTCGCGCCAGCCGAACTGTTCGCCAGGCTCAAGGCGCGCATGCCCGACGG
CGAGGATCTCGTCGTGACCCATGGCGATGCCTGCTTGCCGAATATCATGGTGGAAAATGGCCGCTTTTCT
GGATTCATCGACTGTGGCCGGCTGGGTGTGGCGGACCGCTATCAGGACATAGCGTTGGCTACCCGTGATA
TTGCTGAAGAGCTTGGCGGCGAATGGGCTGACCGCTTCCTCGTGCTTTACGGTATCGCCGCTCCCGATTC
GCAGCGCATCGCCTTCTATCGCCTTCTTGACGAGTTCTTCTGAGCGGGACTCTGGGGTTCGAAATGACCG
ACCAAGCGACGCCCAACCTGCCATCACGAGATTTCGATTCCACCGCCGCCTTCTATGAAAGGTTGGGCTT
CGGAATCGTTTTCCGGGACGCCGGCTGGATGATCCTCCAGCGCGGGGATCTCATGCTGGAGTTCTTCGCC
CACCCCAACTTGTTTATTGCAGCTTATAATGGTTACAAATAAAGCAATAGCATCACAAATTTCACAAATA
AAGCATTTTTTTCACTGCATTCTAGTTGTGGTTTGTCCAAACTCATCAATGTATCTTATCATGTCTGTAT
ACCGTCGACCTCTAGCTAGAGCTTGGCGTAATCATGGTCATAGCTGTTTCCTGTGTGAAATTGTTATCCG
CTCACAATTCCACACAACATACGAGCCGGAAGCATAAAGTGTAAAGCCTGGGGTGCCTAATGAGTGAGCT
AACTCACATTAATTGCGTTGCGCTCACTGCCCGCTTTCCAGTCGGGAAACCTGTCGTGCCAGCTGCATTA
ATGAATCGGCCAACGCGCGGGGAGAGGCGGTTTGCGTATTGGGCGCTCTTCCGCTTCCTCGCTCACTGAC
TCGCTGCGCTCGGTCGTTCGGCTGCGGCGAGCGGTATCAGCTCACTCAAAGGCGGTAATACGGTTATCCA
CAGAATCAGGGGATAACGCAGGAAAGAACATGTGAGCAAAAGGCCAGCAAAAGGCCAGGAACCGTAAAAA
GGCCGCGTTGCTGGCGTTTTTCCATAGGCTCCGCCCCCCTGACGAGCATCACAAAAATCGACGCTCAAGT
CAGAGGTGGCGAAACCCGACAGGACTATAAAGATACCAGGCGTTTCCCCCTGGAAGCTCCCTCGTGCGCT
CTCCTGTTCCGACCCTGCCGCTTACCGGATACCTGTCCGCCTTTCTCCCTTCGGGAAGCGTGGCGCTTTC
TCATAGCTCACGCTGTAGGTATCTCAGTTCGGTGTAGGTCGTTCGCTCCAAGCTGGGCTGTGTGCACGAA
CCCCCCGTTCAGCCCGACCGCTGCGCCTTATCCGGTAACTATCGTCTTGAGTCCAACCCGGTAAGACACG
ACTTATCGCCACTGGCAGCAGCCACTGGTAACAGGATTAGCAGAGCGAGGTATGTAGGCGGTGCTACAGA
GTTCTTGAAGTGGTGGCCTAACTACGGCTACACTAGAAGAACAGTATTTGGTATCTGCGCTCTGCTGAAG
CCAGTTACCTTCGGAAAAAGAGTTGGTAGCTCTTGATCCGGCAAACAAACCACCGCTGGTAGCGGTTTTT
TTGTTTGCAAGCAGCAGATTACGCGCAGAAAAAAAGGATCTCAAGAAGATCCTTTGATCTTTTCTACGGG
GTCTGACGCTCAGTGGAACGAAAACTCACGTTAAGGGATTTTGGTCATGAGATTATCAAAAAGGATCTTC
ACCTAGATCCTTTTAAATTAAAAATGAAGTTTTAAATCAATCTAAAGTATATATGAGTAAACTTGGTCTG
ACAGTTACCAATGCTTAATCAGTGAGGCACCTATCTCAGCGATCTGTCTATTTCGTTCATCCATAGTTGC
CTGACTCCCCGTCGTGTAGATAACTACGATACGGGAGGGCTTACCATCTGGCCCCAGTGCTGCAATGATA
CCGCGAGACCCACGCTCACCGGCTCCAGATTTATCAGCAATAAACCAGCCAGCCGGAAGGGCCGAGCGCA
GAAGTGGTCCTGCAACTTTATCCGCCTCCATCCAGTCTATTAATTGTTGCCGGGAAGCTAGAGTAAGTAG
TTCGCCAGTTAATAGTTTGCGCAACGTTGTTGCCATTGCTACAGGCATCGTGGTGTCACGCTCGTCGTTT
GGTATGGCTTCATTCAGCTCCGGTTCCCAACGATCAAGGCGAGTTACATGATCCCCCATGTTGTGCAAAA
AAGCGGTTAGCTCCTTCGGTCCTCCGATCGTTGTCAGAAGTAAGTTGGCCGCAGTGTTATCACTCATGGT
TATGGCAGCACTGCATAATTCTCTTACTGTCATGCCATCCGTAAGATGCTTTTCTGTGACTGGTGAGTAC
TCAACCAAGTCATTCTGAGAATAGTGTATGCGGCGACCGAGTTGCTCTTGCCCGGCGTCAATACGGGATA
ATACCGCGCCACATAGCAGAACTTTAAAAGTGCTCATCATTGGAAAACGTTCTTCGGGGCGAAAACTCTC
AAGGATCTTACCGCTGTTGAGATCCAGTTCGATGTAACCCACTCGTGCACCCAACTGATCTTCAGCATCT
TTTACTTTCACCAGCGTTTCTGGGTGAGCAAAAACAGGAAGGCAAAATGCCGCAAAAAAGGGAATAAGGG
CGACACGGAAATGTTGAATACTCATACTCTTCCTTTTTCAATATTATTGAAGCATTTATCAGGGTTATTG
TCTCATGAGCGGATACATATTTGAATGTATTTAGAAAAATAAACAAATAGGGGTTCCGCGCACATTTCCC
CGAAAAGTGCCACCTGACGTC
Features (pLannotate 1.2.2; 30 found; start..end, strand, type, name):
     28..80      -  misc_feature   bom (fragment): basis of mobility region from pBR322
    235..614     +  enhancer       CMV enhancer: human cytomegalovirus immediate early enhancer
    615..818     +  promoter       CMV promoter: human cytomegalovirus (CMV) immediate early promoter
    814..847     +  LTR            5' LTR (truncated) (fragment): truncated 5' long terminal repeat (LTR) from HIV-1
    863..881     +  promoter       T7 promoter: promoter for bacteriophage T7 RNA polymerase
    964..1671    +  CDS            mCherry: mCherry is a basic (constitutively fluorescent) red fluorescent protein published in 2004, derived from Discosoma sp.. It is reported to be a very rapidly-maturing monomer with low acid sensitivity.
   1707..1725    -  promoter       LEU2 promoter (fragment): S. cerevisiae LEU2
   1897..1966    +  polyA_signal   β-globin poly(A) (fragment): human β-globin polyadenylation signal
   1973..1991    +  protein_bind   boxB: λ N peptide binding site consisting of an RNA hairpin within the N-utliization (nut) site of the λ bacteriophage transcript (Tan and Frankel, 1995) λN peptide
   1997..2019    +  polyA_signal   β-globin poly(A) (fragment): human β-globin polyadenylation signal
   2017..2035    +  protein_bind   boxB: λ N peptide binding site consisting of an RNA hairpin within the N-utliization (nut) site of the λ bacteriophage transcript (Tan and Frankel, 1995) λN peptide
   2041..2059    +  protein_bind   boxB: λ N peptide binding site consisting of an RNA hairpin within the N-utliization (nut) site of the λ bacteriophage transcript (Tan and Frankel, 1995) λN peptide
   2080..2102    +  polyA_signal   β-globin poly(A) (fragment): human β-globin polyadenylation signal
   2100..2118    +  protein_bind   boxB: λ N peptide binding site consisting of an RNA hairpin within the N-utliization (nut) site of the λ bacteriophage transcript (Tan and Frankel, 1995) λN peptide
   2124..2142    +  protein_bind   boxB: λ N peptide binding site consisting of an RNA hairpin within the N-utliization (nut) site of the λ bacteriophage transcript (Tan and Frankel, 1995) λN peptide
   2163..2196    +  polyA_signal   β-globin poly(A) (fragment): human β-globin polyadenylation signal
   2251..2475    +  polyA_signal   bGH poly(A) signal: bovine growth hormone polyadenylation signal
   2479..2500    +  promoter       SV40 promoter (fragment): SV40 enhancer and early promoter
   2521..2949    +  rep_origin     f1 ori (sequence partly withheld): f1 bacteriophage origin of replication; arrow indicates direction of (+) strand synthesis
   2963..3292    +  promoter       SV40 promoter: SV40 enhancer and early promoter
   3359..4150    +  CDS            neo: KKA2_KLEPN - Also known as kan, nptII. Experimental evidence at protein level: Swiss-Prot protein existence level 1. Resistance to kanamycin, neomycin, paromomycin, ribostamycin, butirosin and gentamicin B. From Klebsiella pneumoniae.
   4174..4332    +  CDS            ble (fragment): BLE_KLEPN - Experimental evidence at protein level: Swiss-Prot protein existence level 1. Binding protein with a strong affinity to the bleomycin family of antibiotics. Binds to CL990; an antimitotic-antibiotic compound. From Klebsiella pneumoniae.
   4327..4448    +  polyA_signal   SV40 poly(A) signal: SV40 polyadenylation signal
   4521..4537    -  protein_bind   lac operator: The lac repressor binds to the lac operator to inhibit transcription in E. coli. This inhibition can be relieved by adding lactose or isopropyl-β-D-thiogalactopyranoside (IPTG). lac repressor encoded by lacI
   4545..4575    -  promoter       lac promoter: promoter for the E. coli lac operon
   4590..4611    -  protein_bind   CAP binding site: CAP binding activates transcription in the presence of cAMP. E. coli catabolite activator protein
   4624..4716    -  CDS            lacI (fragment): lac repressor; lacI; The lac repressor binds to the lac operator to inhibit transcription in E. coli. This inhibition can be relieved by adding lactose or isopropyl-β-D-thiogalactopyranoside (IPTG).
   4899..5484    -  rep_origin     ori: high-copy-number ColE1/pMB1/pBR322/pUC origin of replication
   5655..6515    -  CDS            AmpR: β-lactamase; bla; confers resistance to ampicillin, carbenicillin, and related antibiotics
   6516..6620    -  promoter       AmpR promoter: bla
