>Addgene plasmid #128746 | pcDNA3.1-mCherry-CyrCR1.mutant | addgene full sequence | sequence record 254125 | Addgene NGS Result
GACATTGATTATTGACTAGTTATTAATAGTAATCAATTACGGGGTCATTAGTTCATAGCCCATATATGGA
GTTCCGCGTTACATAACTTACGGTAAATGGCCCGCCTGGCTGACCGCCCAACGACCCCCGCCCATTGACG
TCAATAATGACGTATGTTCCCATAGTAACGCCAATAGGGACTTTCCATTGACGTCAATGGGTGGAGTATT
TACGGTAAACTGCCCACTTGGCAGTACATCAAGTGTATCATATGCCAAGTACGCCCCCTATTGACGTCAA
TGACGGTAAATGGCCCGCCTGGCATTATGCCCAGTACATGACCTTATGGGACTTTCCTACTTGGCAGTAC
ATCTACGTATTAGTCATCGCTATTACCATGGTGATGCGGTTTTGGCAGTACATCAATGGGCGTGGATAGC
GGTTTGACTCACGGGGATTTCCAAGTCTCCACCCCATTGACGTCAATGGGAGTTTGTTTTGGCACCAAAA
TCAACGGGACTTTCCAAAATGTCGTAACAACTCCGCCCCATTGACGCAAATGGGCGGTAGGCGTGTACGG
TGGGAGGTCTATATAAGCAGAGCTCTCTGGCTAACTAGAGAACCCACTGCTTACTGGCTTATCGAAATTA
ATACGACTCACTATAGGGAGACCCAAGCTGGCTAGCGTTTAAACTTAAGCTTGGTACCGAGCTCGGATCC
ACTAGTCCAGTGTGGTGGAATTCGCCACCATGGTGAGCAAGGGCGAGGAGGATAACATGGCCATCATCAA
GGAGTTCATGCGCTTCAAGGTGCACATGGAGGGCTCCGTGAACGGCCACGAGTTCGAGATCGAGGGCGAG
GGCGAGGGCCGCCCCTACGAGGGCACCCAGACCGCCAAGCTGAAGGTGACCAAGGGTGGCCCCCTGCCCT
TCGCCTGGGACATCCTGTCCCCTCAGTTCATGTACGGCTCCAAGGCCTACGTGAAGCACCCCGCCGACAT
CCCCGACTACTTGAAGCTGTCCTTCCCCGAGGGCTTCAAGTGGGAGCGCGTGATGAACTTCGAGGACGGC
GGCGTGGTGACCGTGACCCAGGACTCCTCCCTGCAGGACGGCGAGTTCATCTACAAGGTGAAGCTGCGCG
GCACCAACTTCCCCTCCGACGGCCCCGTAATGCAGAAGAAGACCATGGGCTGGGAGGCCTCCTCCGAGCG
GATGTACCCCGAGGACGGCGCCCTGAAGGGCGAGATCAAGCAGAGGCTGAAGCTGAAGGACGGCGGCCAC
TACGACGCTGAGGTCAAGACCACCTACAAGGCCAAGAAGCCCGTGCAGCTGCCCGGCGCCTACAACGTCA
ACATCAAGTTGGACATCACCTCCCACAACGAGGACTACACCATCGTGGAACAGTACGAACGCGCCGAGGG
CCGCCACTCCACCGGCGGCATGGACGAGCTGTACAAGTGAGCGGCCGCGTTAAAACCGGGATATGTGCAA
TAGAAATATATATATATATATGTATATTTTAATACTTGTGGACAAATGTTACAAGTTGTTTAAGAACAAC
ATAATGACCAATGTGATGCATTTTGAGATGTGTATAGTTTTGTAAGCATTAGTGCTTGGTAGCATATTGT
AGTGCCATGTTAGGGGTTAGTGCATGAGTCTAGTGTCTAGAGGGCCGGGTAAGCTCGCTTTCTTGCTGTC
CAATTTCTATTAAAGGTTCCTTTGTTCCCTAAGTCCAACTACTAAACTGGGGATTCCTGGGCCCTGAAGA
AGGGCCCCTCGACTAAGTCCAACTACTAAACTGGGCCCTGAAGAAGGGCCCATATAGGGCCCTGAAGAAG
GGCCCTATCGAGGATATTATCTCGACTAAGTCCAACTACTAAACTGGGCCCTGAAGAAGGGCCCATATAG
GGCCCTGAAGAAGGGCCCTATCGAGGATATTATCTCGAGGATATTATGAAGGGCCTTGAGCATCTGGATT
CTATTCTATAGTGTCACCTGCTAGAGGGCCCGTTTAAACCCGCTGATCAGCCTCGACTGTGCCTTCTAGT
TGCCAGCCATCTGTTGTTTGCCCCTCCCCCGTGCCTTCCTTGACCCTGGAAGGTGCCACTCCCACTGTCC
TTTCCTAATAAAATGAGGAAATTGCATCGCATTGTCTGAGTAGGTGTCATTCTATTCTGGGGGGTGGGGT
GGGGCAGGACAGCAAGGGGGAGGATTGGGAAGACAATAGCAGGCATGCTGGGGATGCGGTGGGCTCTATG
GCTTCTGAGGCGGAAAGAACCAGCTGGGGCTCTAGGGGGTATCCCC
[124 nt withheld, positions 2287-2410]
C
[91 nt withheld, positions 2412-2502]
A
[49 nt withheld, positions 2504-2552]
CCTTTGACGTTGGAGTCCACGTTCTTT
[37 nt withheld, positions 2580-2616]
ACCCTATCTCGGTCTATTCTTTTGATTTATAAGGGATTTTGCCGATTTCGGCCTATTGGTTAAAAAATGA
GCTGATTTAACAAAAATTTAACGCGAATTAATTCTGTGGAATGTGTGTCAGTTAGGGTGTGGAAAGTCCC
CAGGCTCCCCAGCAGGCAGAAGTATGCAAAGCATGCATCTCAATTAGTCAGCAACCAGGTGTGGAAAGTC
CCCAGGCTCCCCAGCAGGCAGAAGTATGCAAAGCATGCATCTCAATTAGTCAGCAACCATAGTCCCGCCC
CTAACTCCGCCCATCCCGCCCCTAACTCCGCCCAGTTCCGCCCATTCTCCGCCCCATGGCTGACTAATTT
TTTTTATTTATGCAGAGGCCGAGGCCGCCTCTGCCTCTGAGCTATTCCAGAAGTAGTGAGGAGGCTTTTT
TGGAGGCCTAGGCTTTTGCAAAAAGCTCCCGGGAGCTTGTATATCCATTTTCGGATCTGATCAAGAGACA
GGATGAGGATCGTTTCGCATGATTGAACAAGATGGATTGCACGCAGGTTCTCCGGCCGCTTGGGTGGAGA
GGCTATTCGGCTATGACTGGGCACAACAGACAATCGGCTGCTCTGATGCCGCCGTGTTCCGGCTGTCAGC
GCAGGGGCGCCCGGTTCTTTTTGTCAAGACCGACCTGTCCGGTGCCCTGAATGAACTGCAGGACGAGGCA
GCGCGGCTATCGTGGCTGGCCACGACGGGCGTTCCTTGCGCAGCTGTGCTCGACGTTGTCACTGAAGCGG
GAAGGGACTGGCTGCTATTGGGCGAAGTGCCGGGGCAGGATCTCCTGTCATCTCACCTTGCTCCTGCCGA
GAAAGTATCCATCATGGCTGATGCAATGCGGCGGCTGCATACGCTTGATCCGGCTACCTGCCCATTCGAC
CACCAAGCGAAACATCGCATCGAGCGAGCACGTACTCGGATGGAAGCCGGTCTTGTCGATCAGGATGATC
TGGACGAAGAGCATCAGGGGCTCGCGCCAGCCGAACTGTTCGCCAGGCTCAAGGCGCGCATGCCCGACGG
CGAGGATCTCGTCGTGACCCATGGCGATGCCTGCTTGCCGAATATCATGGTGGAAAATGGCCGCTTTTCT
GGATTCATCGACTGTGGCCGGCTGGGTGTGGCGGACCGCTATCAGGACATAGCGTTGGCTACCCGTGATA
TTGCTGAAGAGCTTGGCGGCGAATGGGCTGACCGCTTCCTCGTGCTTTACGGTATCGCCGCTCCCGATTC
GCAGCGCATCGCCTTCTATCGCCTTCTTGACGAGTTCTTCTGAGCGGGACTCTGGGGTTCGAAATGACCG
ACCAAGCGACGCCCAACCTGCCATCACGAGATTTCGATTCCACCGCCGCCTTCTATGAAAGGTTGGGCTT
CGGAATCGTTTTCCGGGACGCCGGCTGGATGATCCTCCAGCGCGGGGATCTCATGCTGGAGTTCTTCGCC
CACCCCAACTTGTTTATTGCAGCTTATAATGGTTACAAATAAAGCAATAGCATCACAAATTTCACAAATA
AAGCATTTTTTTCACTGCATTCTAGTTGTGGTTTGTCCAAACTCATCAATGTATCTTATCATGTCTGTAT
ACCGTCGACCTCTAGCTAGAGCTTGGCGTAATCATGGTCATAGCTGTTTCCTGTGTGAAATTGTTATCCG
CTCACAATTCCACACAACATACGAGCCGGAAGCATAAAGTGTAAAGCCTGGGGTGCCTAATGAGTGAGCT
AACTCACATTAATTGCGTTGCGCTCACTGCCCGCTTTCCAGTCGGGAAACCTGTCGTGCCAGCTGCATTA
ATGAATCGGCCAACGCGCGGGGAGAGGCGGTTTGCGTATTGGGCGCTCTTCCGCTTCCTCGCTCACTGAC
TCGCTGCGCTCGGTCGTTCGGCTGCGGCGAGCGGTATCAGCTCACTCAAAGGCGGTAATACGGTTATCCA
CAGAATCAGGGGATAACGCAGGAAAGAACATGTGAGCAAAAGGCCAGCAAAAGGCCAGGAACCGTAAAAA
GGCCGCGTTGCTGGCGTTTTTCCATAGGCTCCGCCCCCCTGACGAGCATCACAAAAATCGACGCTCAAGT
CAGAGGTGGCGAAACCCGACAGGACTATAAAGATACCAGGCGTTTCCCCCTGGAAGCTCCCTCGTGCGCT
CTCCTGTTCCGACCCTGCCGCTTACCGGATACCTGTCCGCCTTTCTCCCTTCGGGAAGCGTGGCGCTTTC
TCATAGCTCACGCTGTAGGTATCTCAGTTCGGTGTAGGTCGTTCGCTCCAAGCTGGGCTGTGTGCACGAA
CCCCCCGTTCAGCCCGACCGCTGCGCCTTATCCGGTAACTATCGTCTTGAGTCCAACCCGGTAAGACACG
ACTTATCGCCACTGGCAGCAGCCACTGGTAACAGGATTAGCAGAGCGAGGTATGTAGGCGGTGCTACAGA
GTTCTTGAAGTGGTGGCCTAACTACGGCTACACTAGAAGAACAGTATTTGGTATCTGCGCTCTGCTGAAG
CCAGTTACCTTCGGAAAAAGAGTTGGTAGCTCTTGATCCGGCAAACAAACCACCGCTGGTAGCGGTGGTT
TTTTTGTTTGCAAGCAGCAGATTACGCGCAGAAAAAAAGGATCTCAAGAAGATCCTTTGATCTTTTCTAC
GGGGTCTGACGCTCAGTGGAACGAAAACTCACGTTAAGGGATTTTGGTCATGAGATTATCAAAAAGGATC
TTCACCTAGATCCTTTTAAATTAAAAATGAAGTTTTAAATCAATCTAAAGTATATATGAGTAAACTTGGT
CTGACAGTTACCAATGCTTAATCAGTGAGGCACCTATCTCAGCGATCTGTCTATTTCGTTCATCCATAGT
TGCCTGACTCCCCGTCGTGTAGATAACTACGATACGGGAGGGCTTACCATCTGGCCCCAGTGCTGCAATG
ATACCGCGAGACCCACGCTCACCGGCTCCAGATTTATCAGCAATAAACCAGCCAGCCGGAAGGGCCGAGC
GCAGAAGTGGTCCTGCAACTTTATCCGCCTCCATCCAGTCTATTAATTGTTGCCGGGAAGCTAGAGTAAG
TAGTTCGCCAGTTAATAGTTTGCGCAACGTTGTTGCCATTGCTACAGGCATCGTGGTGTCACGCTCGTCG
TTTGGTATGGCTTCATTCAGCTCCGGTTCCCAACGATCAAGGCGAGTTACATGATCCCCCATGTTGTGCA
AAAAAGCGGTTAGCTCCTTCGGTCCTCCGATCGTTGTCAGAAGTAAGTTGGCCGCAGTGTTATCACTCAT
GGTTATGGCAGCACTGCATAATTCTCTTACTGTCATGCCATCCGTAAGATGCTTTTCTGTGACTGGTGAG
TACTCAACCAAGTCATTCTGAGAATAGTGTATGCGGCGACCGAGTTGCTCTTGCCCGGCGTCAATACGGG
ATAATACCGCGCCACATAGCAGAACTTTAAAAGTGCTCATCATTGGAAAACGTTCTTCGGGGCGAAAACT
CTCAAGGATCTTACCGCTGTTGAGATCCAGTTCGATGTAACCCACTCGTGCACCCAACTGATCTTCAGCA
TCTTTTACTTTCACCAGCGTTTCTGGGTGAGCAAAAACAGGAAGGCAAAATGCCGCAAAAAAGGGAATAA
GGGCGACACGGAAATGTTGAATACTCATACTCTTCCTTTTTCAATATTATTGAAGCATTTATCAGGGTTA
TTGTCTCATGAGCGGATACATATTTGAATGTATTTAGAAAAATAAACAAATAGGGGTTCCGCGCACATTT
CCCCGAAAAGTGCCACCTGACGTCGACGGATCGGGAGATCTCCCGATCCCCTATGGTGCACTCTCAGTAC
AATCTGCTCTGATGCCGCATAGTTAAGCCAGTATCTGCTCCCTGCTTGTGTGTTGGAGGTCGCTGAGTAG
TGCGCGAGCAAAATTTAAGCTACAACAAGGCAAGGCTTGACCGACAATTGCATGAAGAATCTGCTTAGGG
TTAGGCGTTTTGCGCTGCTTCGCGATGTACGGGCCAGATATACGCGTT
Features (pLannotate 1.2.2; 30 found; start..end, strand, type, name):
      1..380     +  enhancer       CMV enhancer: human cytomegalovirus immediate early enhancer
    381..584     +  promoter       CMV promoter: human cytomegalovirus (CMV) immediate early promoter
    580..613     +  LTR            5' LTR (truncated) (fragment): truncated 5' long terminal repeat (LTR) from HIV-1
    629..647     +  promoter       T7 promoter: promoter for bacteriophage T7 RNA polymerase
    730..1437    +  CDS            mCherry: mCherry is a basic (constitutively fluorescent) red fluorescent protein published in 2004, derived from Discosoma sp.. It is reported to be a very rapidly-maturing monomer with low acid sensitivity.
   1473..1491    -  promoter       LEU2 promoter (fragment): S. cerevisiae LEU2
   1663..1732    +  polyA_signal   β-globin poly(A) (fragment): human β-globin polyadenylation signal
   1739..1757    +  protein_bind   boxB: λ N peptide binding site consisting of an RNA hairpin within the N-utliization (nut) site of the λ bacteriophage transcript (Tan and Frankel, 1995) λN peptide
   1763..1785    +  polyA_signal   β-globin poly(A) (fragment): human β-globin polyadenylation signal
   1783..1801    +  protein_bind   boxB: λ N peptide binding site consisting of an RNA hairpin within the N-utliization (nut) site of the λ bacteriophage transcript (Tan and Frankel, 1995) λN peptide
   1807..1825    +  protein_bind   boxB: λ N peptide binding site consisting of an RNA hairpin within the N-utliization (nut) site of the λ bacteriophage transcript (Tan and Frankel, 1995) λN peptide
   1846..1868    +  polyA_signal   β-globin poly(A) (fragment): human β-globin polyadenylation signal
   1866..1884    +  protein_bind   boxB: λ N peptide binding site consisting of an RNA hairpin within the N-utliization (nut) site of the λ bacteriophage transcript (Tan and Frankel, 1995) λN peptide
   1890..1908    +  protein_bind   boxB: λ N peptide binding site consisting of an RNA hairpin within the N-utliization (nut) site of the λ bacteriophage transcript (Tan and Frankel, 1995) λN peptide
   1929..1962    +  polyA_signal   β-globin poly(A) (fragment): human β-globin polyadenylation signal
   2017..2241    +  polyA_signal   bGH poly(A) signal: bovine growth hormone polyadenylation signal
   2245..2266    +  promoter       SV40 promoter (fragment): SV40 enhancer and early promoter
   2287..2715    +  rep_origin     f1 ori (sequence partly withheld): f1 bacteriophage origin of replication; arrow indicates direction of (+) strand synthesis
   2729..3058    +  promoter       SV40 promoter: SV40 enhancer and early promoter
   3125..3916    +  CDS            neo: KKA2_KLEPN - Also known as kan, nptII. Experimental evidence at protein level: Swiss-Prot protein existence level 1. Resistance to kanamycin, neomycin, paromomycin, ribostamycin, butirosin and gentamicin B. From Klebsiella pneumoniae.
   3940..4098    +  CDS            ble (fragment): BLE_KLEPN - Experimental evidence at protein level: Swiss-Prot protein existence level 1. Binding protein with a strong affinity to the bleomycin family of antibiotics. Binds to CL990; an antimitotic-antibiotic compound. From Klebsiella pneumoniae.
   4093..4214    +  polyA_signal   SV40 poly(A) signal: SV40 polyadenylation signal
   4287..4303    -  protein_bind   lac operator: The lac repressor binds to the lac operator to inhibit transcription in E. coli. This inhibition can be relieved by adding lactose or isopropyl-β-D-thiogalactopyranoside (IPTG). lac repressor encoded by lacI
   4311..4341    -  promoter       lac promoter: promoter for the E. coli lac operon
   4356..4377    -  protein_bind   CAP binding site: CAP binding activates transcription in the presence of cAMP. E. coli catabolite activator protein
   4390..4482    -  CDS            lacI (fragment): lac repressor; lacI; The lac repressor binds to the lac operator to inhibit transcription in E. coli. This inhibition can be relieved by adding lactose or isopropyl-β-D-thiogalactopyranoside (IPTG).
   4665..5253    -  rep_origin     ori: high-copy-number ColE1/pMB1/pBR322/pUC origin of replication
   5424..6284    -  CDS            AmpR: β-lactamase; bla; confers resistance to ampicillin, carbenicillin, and related antibiotics
   6285..6389    -  promoter       AmpR promoter: bla
   6448..6500    -  misc_feature   bom (fragment): basis of mobility region from pBR322
