[The description below was written by a language model from this plasmid's Addgene catalogue record and pLannotate feature annotations shown in this document.]
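Description:
pcDNA3.1-mCherry-CyrCR1.mutant is a mammalian expression plasmid built on the pcDNA3.1 backbone that serves as a fluorescent 3′UTR reporter. It is propagated in E. coli through a high-copy ColE1/pUC-type origin with ampicillin selection (AmpR under its own bla promoter), and it also carries an f1 origin. For selection in mammalian cells, an SV40 early promoter drives the neomycin phosphotransferase gene, terminated by an SV40 poly(A) signal, allowing G418 selection.

The expression cassette uses the CMV immediate-early enhancer and promoter, followed by a T7 promoter, to drive the mCherry coding sequence. Downstream of mCherry, between NotI and XbaI sites, sits a roughly 200 nt segment of the conserved region (CR1) of the human long noncoding RNA Cyrano (OIP5-AS1), here carrying five point mutations that disrupt its miR-7 binding site. This insert is not itself picked up by the automated annotation, but it fits the unannotated stretch after the mCherry stop. The feature tables also show something the catalogue entry does not mention: further along the 3′UTR are five boxB hairpins (binding sites for the λN peptide, commonly used for tethering proteins to an RNA) interspersed with short β-globin-derived fragments, before the bGH polyadenylation signal that ends the transcript. A few very short hits (HIV-1 LTR, LEU2 promoter, ble and lacI fragments) are probably annotation artefacts or backbone remnants.

The two sequence records, sequencing-derived and depositor-supplied, differ by only a few nucleotides and in their start point, and give the same feature layout. Given the disrupted site, the plasmid is most plausibly the negative control for a matching wild-type Cyrano CR1 reporter in studies of the miR-7–Cyrano interaction, though the record does not state this.
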