Addgene plasmid #128746: pcDNA3.1-mCherry-CyrCR1.mutant
Purpose: Expresses mCherry in mammalian cells. ~200 nt of Cyrano with 5 point mutations in miR-7 site inserted in mCherry 3'UTR.
Depositing lab: David Bartel. Depositing organization: Whitehead Institute for Biomedical Research. Publication: A Network of Noncoding Regulatory RNAs Acts in the Mammalian Brain. Kleaveland B, Shi CY, Stefano J, Bartel DP. Cell. 2018 Jul 12;174(2):350-362.e17. doi: 10.1016/j.cell.2018.05.022. Epub 2018 Jun 7. PubMed 29887379.
Backbone
  Vector backbone: pcDNA3.1
  Backbone size w/o insert (bp): 5300
  Vector type: Mammalian Expression
  Selectable markers: Neomycin (select with G418)
Growth in bacteria
  Bacterial resistance: Ampicillin, 100 μg/mL
  Growth temperature: 37°C
  Growth strain: DH5alpha
  Copy number: High Copy
Gene/Insert
  Gene/Insert name: Cyrano conserved region (CR1) with mutant miR-7 site
  Species: H. sapiens (human)
  Insert size (bp): 200
  Mutation: 5 point mutations disrupting the miR-7 site
  Entrez Gene: OIP5-AS1 (a.k.a. cyrano, linc-OIP5)
  Promoter: CMV
  Cloning method: Restriction Enzyme; 5′ cloning site NotI (not destroyed); 3′ cloning site XbaI (not destroyed)
  Sequencing primers: 5′ T7; 3′ BGH REV
Terms and licenses: Academic/Nonprofit Terms; Industry Terms: Not Available to Industry
How to cite: pcDNA3.1-mCherry-CyrCR1.mutant was a gift from David Bartel (Addgene plasmid # 128746 ; http://n2t.net/addgene:128746 ; RRID:Addgene_128746)
